>Addgene plasmid #11478 | RCASBP-Y DV | addgene full sequence | sequence record 374484 | Addgene NGS Result
AATGTAGTCTTATGCAATACTCTTGTAGTCTTGCAACATGGTAACGATGAGTTAGCAACATGCCTTACAA
GGAGAGAAAAAGCACCGTGCATGCCGATTGGTGGAAGTAAGGTGGTACGATCGTGCCTTATTAGGAAGGC
AACAGACGGGTCTGACATGGATTGGACGAACCACTGAATTCCGCATTGCAGAGATATTGTATTTAAGTGC
CTAGCTCGATACAATAAACGCCATTTGACCATTCACCACATTGGTGTGCACCTGGGTTGATGGCCGGACC
GTTGATTCCCTGACGACTACGAGCACCTGCATGAAGCAGAAGGCTTCATTTGGTGACCCCGACGTGATAG
TTAGGGAATAGTGGTCGGCCACAGACGGCGTGGCGATCCTGTCTCCATCCGTCTCGTCTATCGGGAGGCG
AGTTCGATGACCCTGGTGGAGGGGGCTGCGGCTTAGGGAGGCAGAAGCTGAGTACCGTCGGAGGGAGCTC
CAGGGCCCGGAGCGACTGACCCCTGCCGAGAACTCAGAGGGTCGTCGGAAGACGGAGAGTGAGCCCGACG
ACCACCCCAGGCACGTCTTTGGTCGGCCTGCGGATCAAGCATGGAAGCCGTCATTAAGGTGATTTCGTCC
GCGTGTAAAACCTATTGCGGGAAAATCTCTCCTTCTAAGAAGGAAATAGGGGCCATGTTGTCCCTGTTAC
AAAAGGAAGGGTTGCTTATGTCTCCCTCAGATTTATATTCTCCGGGGTCCTGGGATCCCATCACTGCGGC
GCTCTCCCAGCGGGCAATGGTACTTGGAAAATCGGGAGAGTTAAAAACCTGGGGATTGGTTTTGGGGGCA
TTGAAGGCGGCTCGAGAGGAACAGGTTACATCTGAGCAAGCAAAGTTTTGGTTGGGATTAGGGGGAGGGA
GGGTCTCTCCCCCAGGTCCGGAGTGCATCGAGAAACCAGCTACGGAGCGGCGAATCGACAAAGGGGAGGA
GGTGGGAGAAACAACTGTGCAGCGAGATGCGAAGATGGCGCCAGAGGAAGCGGCCACACCTAAAACCGTT
GGCACATCCTGCTATCATTGCGGAACAGCTGTTGGCTGCAATTGCGCCACCGCCACAGCCTCGGCCCCTC
CTCCCCCTTATGTGGGGAGTGGTTTGTATCCTTCCCTGGCGGGGGTGGGAGAGCAGCAGGGCCAGGGAGA
TAACACGTCTCGGGGGGCGGAGCAGCCAAGGGAGGAGCCAGGGCACGCGGGTCAGGCCCCTGGGCCGGCC
CTGACTGACTGGGCAAGGGTAAGGGAGGAGCTTGCGAGTACTGGTCCGCCCGTGGTGGCCATGCCTGTAG
TGATTAAGACAGAGGGACCCGCCTGGACCCCTCTGGAGCCAAAATTGATCACAAGACTGGCTGATACGGT
CAGGACCAAGGGCTTACGATCCCCGATCACTATGGCAGAAGTGGAAGCGCTCATGTCCTCCCCGTTGCTG
CCGCATGACGTCACGAATCTAATGAGAGTGATTTTAGGACCTGCCCCATATGCCTTATGGATGGACGCTT
GGGGAGTCCAACTCCAGACGGTTATAGCGGCAGCCACTCGCGACCCCCGACACCCAGCGAACGGTCAAGG
GCGGGGGGAACGGACTAACTTGGATCGATTAAAGGGCTTAGCTGATGGGATGGTGGGCAACCCACAGGGT
CAGGCCGCATTATTAAGACCGGGGGAATTGGTTGCTATTACGGCGTCGGCTCTCCAGGCGTTTAGAGAAG
TTGCCCGGCTGGCGGAACCTGCAGGTCCATGGGCGGACATCACGCAGGGACCATCTGAGTCCTTTGTTGA
TTTTGCCAATCGGCTTATAAAGGCGGTTGAGGGGTCAGATCTCCCGCCTTCCGCGCGGGCTCCGGTGATC
ATTGACTGCTTTAGGCAGAAGTCACAGCCAGATATTCAGCAGCTTATACGGGCAGCACCCTCCACGCTGA
CCACCCCAGGAGAGATAATCAAATATGTGCTAGACAGGCAGAAGATTGCCCCTCTTACGGATCAAGGCAT
AGCCGCGGCCATGTCGTCTGCTATCCAGCCCTTAGTTATGGCAGTAGTCAATAGAGAGAGGGATGGACAA
ACTGGGTCGGGTGGTCGTGCCCGAGGGCTCTGCTACACTTGTGGATCCCCGGGACATTATCAGGCACAGT
GCCCGAAAAAACGAAAGTCAGGAAACAGCCGTGAGCGATGTCAGCTGTGTGACGGGATGGGACACAACGC
TAAACAGTGTAGGAAGCGGGATGGCAACCAGGGCCAACGCCCAGGAAGAGGTCTCTCTTCGGGGCCGTGG
CCCGGCCCTGAGCAGCCTGCCGTCTCGTTAGCGATGACAATGGAACATAAAGATCGCCCCTTGGTTAGGG
TCATTCTGACTAACACTGGGAGTCATCCAGTCAAACAACGTTCGGTGTATATCACCGCGCTGTTGGACTC
CGGAGCGGACATCACTATTATTTCGGAGGAGGATTGGCCTACTGATTGGCCGGTGGTGGACACCGCGAAC
CCACAGATCCATGGCATAGGAGGGGGAATTCCCATGCGAAAATCCCGGGATATGATAGAGGTGGGGGTTA
TTAACCGAGACGGGTCGTTGGAGCGACCCCTGCTCCTCTTCCCCGCAGTCGCTATGGTTAGAGGGAGTAT
CCTAGGAAGAGATTGTCTGCAGGGCCTAGGGCTCCGCTTGACAAATTTATAGGGAGGGCCACTGTTCTTA
CTGTTGCGCTACATCTGGCTATTCCGCTCAAATGGAAGTCAGACCGCACGCCTGTGTGGATTGACCAGTG
GCCCCTTCCTGAAGGTAAACTTGTAGCGCTAACGCAATTAGTGGAAAAAGAATTACAGTTAGGACATATA
GAGCCCTCACTTAGTTGTTGGAACACACCTGTTTTTGTGATCCGGAAGGCTTCCGGGTCTTATCGCTTAT
TGCATGATTTGCGCGCTGTTAACGCCAAGCTTGTTCCTTTTGGGGCCGTCCAACAGGGGGCGCCAGTTCT
CTCCGCGCTCCCGCGTGGCTGGCCCCTGATGGTCCTAGACCTCAAGGATTGCTTCTTTTCTATCCCTCTT
GCGGAACAAGATCGCGAAGCTTTTGCATTTACGCTCCCCTCTGTGAATAACCAGGCCCCCGCTCGAAGAT
TCCAATGGAAGGTCTTGCCCCAAGGGATGACCTGTTCTCCCACTATCTGTCAGTTGGTAGTGGGTCAGGT
GCTCGAGCCCTTGCGACTCAAGCACCCAGCTCTGCGCATGTTGCATTATATGGACGATCTTTTGCTAGCC
GCCTCAAGTCATGATGGGTTGGAAGCGGCAGGGAAGGAGGTTATCGGTACATTGGAAAGAGCCGGGTTCA
CTATTTCGCCGGATAAGATCCAGAGGGAGCCCGGAGTACAATATCTTGGGTACAAGTTAGGCAGTACGTA
TGTAGCACCCGTAGGCTTGGTAGCAGAACCCAGGATAGCCACCTTGTGGGATGTTCAAAAGCTGGTGGGG
TCACTTCAGTGGCTTCGCCCAGCGTTAGGGATCCCGCCACGACTGATGGGTCCCTTTTATGAGCAGTTAC
GAGGGTCAGATCCTAACGAGGCGAGGGAATGGAATCTAGACATGAAAATGGCCTGGAGAGAGATCGTACA
GCTTAGCACTACTGCTGCCTTGGAACGATGGGACCCTGCCCAGCCTCTGGAAGGAGCGGTCGCTAGATGT
GAACAGGGGGCAATAGGGGTCCTGGGACAGGGACTGTCCACACACCCAAGGCCATGTTTGTGGTTATTCT
CCACCCAACCCACCAAGGCGTTTACTGCTTGGTTAGAAGTGCTCACCCTTTTGATTACTAAGCTACGCGC
TTCGGCAGTGCGAACCTTTGGCAAGGAGGTTGATATCCTCCTGTTGCCTGCATGCTTCCGGGAGGACCTT
CCGCTCCCGGAGGGGATCCTGTTAGCACTTAGGGGGTTTGCAGGAAAAATCAGGAGTAGTGACACGCCAT
CTATTTTTGACATTGCGCGTCCACTGCATGTTTCTCTGAAAGTGAGGGTTACCGACCACCCTGTGCCGGG
ACCCACTGTCTTTACCGACGCCTCCTCAAGCACCCATAAAGGGGTGGTAGTCTGGAGGGAGGGCCCAAGG
TGGGAGATAAAAGAAATAGTTGATTTGGGGGCAAGTGTACAACAACTGGAGGCACGCGCTGTGGCCATGG
CACTTCTGCTGTGGCCGACAACGCCCACTAATGTAGTGACTGACTCTGCGTTTGTTGCGAAAATGTTACT
CAAGATGGGACAGGAGGGAGTCCCGTCTACAGCGGCAGCTTTTATTTTAGAGGATGCGTTAAGCCAAAGG
TCAGCCATGGCCGCCGTTCTCCACGTGCGGAGTCATTCTGAAGTGCCAGGGTTTTTCACAGAAGGAAATG
ACGTGGCAGATAGCCAAGCCACCTTTCAAGCGTATCCCTTGAGAGAGGCTAAAGATCTTCATACCGCTCT
CCATATTGGACCCCGCGCGCTATCCAAAGCGTGTAATATATCTATGCAGCAGGCTAGGGAGGTTGTTCAG
ACCTGCCCGCATTGTAATTCAGCCCCTGCGTTGGAGGCCGGGGTAAACCCTAGGGGTTTGGGACCCCTAC
AGATATGGCAGACAGACTTTACGCTTGAGCCTAGAATGGCTCCCCGTTCCTGGCTCGCTGTTACTGTGGA
CACCGCCTCATCAGCGATAGTCGTAACTCAGCATGGCCGTGTTACATCGGTTGCTGCACAACATCATTGG
GCCACGGCTATCGCCGTTTTGGGAAGACCAAAGGCCATAAAAACAGATAACGGGTCCTGCTTCACGTCTA
AATCCACGCGGGAGTGGCTCGCGAGATGGGGGATAGCACACACCACCGGGATTCCGGGAAATTCCCAGGG
TCAAGCTATGGTAGAGCGGGCCAACCGGCTCCTGAAAGATAAGATCCGTGTGCTTGCGGAAGGGGACGGC
TTTATGAAAAGAATCCCCGCCAGCAAACAGGGGGAACTACTAGCCAAAGCAATGTATGCCCTCAATCACT
TTGAGCGTGGTGAAAACACAAAAACACCGGTACAAAAACACTGGAGACCTACCGTTCTTACAGAAGGACC
CCCGGTTAAAATACGAATAGAGACAGGGGAGTGGGAAAAAGGATGGAACGTGCTGGTCTGGGGACGAGGT
TATGCCGCTGTGAAAAACAGGGACACTGATAAGGTTATTTGGGTACCCTCTCGGAAAGTTAAACCGGATG
TCACCCAAAAGGATGAGGTGACTAAGAAAGATGAGGCGAGCCCTCTTTTTGCAGGCATTTCTGACTGGAT
ACCCTGGGAAGACGAGCAAGAAGGACTCCAAGGAGAAACCGCTAGCAACAAGCAAGAAAGACCCGGAGAA
GACACCCTTGCTGCCAACGAGAGTTAATTATATTCTCATTATTGGTGTCCTGGTCTTGTGTGAGGTTACG
GGGGTAAGAGCTGATGTCCACTTACTCGAGCAGCCAGGGAACCTTTGGATTACATGGGCCAACCGTACAG
GCCAAACGGATTTTTGCCTCTCTACACAGTCAGCCACCTCCCCTTTTCAAACATGTTTGATAGGTATCCC
GTCCCCTATTTCCGAGGGTGATTTTAAGGGATATGTTTCTGATACAAATTGCACCACCTTGGGAACTGAT
CGGTTAGTCTCGTCAGCCGACTTTACTGGCGGACCTGACAACAGTACCACCCTCACTTATCGGAAGGTCT
CATGCTTGTTGTTAAAGCTGAATGTCTCTATGTGGGATGAGCCACCTGAACTACAGCTGTTAGGTTCCCA
GTCTCTCCCTAACATTACTAATATTGCTCAGATTTCCGGTATAACCGGGGGATGCGTAGGCTTCAGACCA
CAAGGGGTTCCTTGGTATCTAGGTTGGTCTAGACAGGAGGCCACGCGGTTTCTCCTTAGACACCCCTCTT
TCTCTAAATCCACGGAACCGTTTACGGTGGTGACAGCGGATAGGCACAATCTTTTTATGGGGAGTGAGTA
CTGCGGTGCATATGGCTACAGATTTTGGAACATGTATAACTGCTCACAGGTGGGGCGGCAGTACCGCTGT
GGTAATGCGCGCAGCCCCCGCCCGGGTCTTCCTGAAATCCAGTGTACAAGGAGAGGAGGCAAATGGGTTA
ATCAATCACAGGAAATTAATGAGTCGGAGCCGTTCAGCTTTACGGTGAACTGTACAGCTAGTAGTTTGGG
TAATGCCAGTGGGTGTTGCGGAAAAGCAGGCACGATTCTCCCGGGAAAGTGGGTCGACAGCACACAAGGT
AGTTTCACCAAACCAAAAGCGCTACCACCCGCAATTTTCCTCATTTGTGGGGATCGCGCATGGCAAGGAA
TTCCCAGTCGTCCGGTAGGGGGCCCCTGCTATTTAGGCAAGCTTACCATGTTAGCACCTAAGCATACAGA
TATTCTCAAGGTGCTTGTCAATTCATCGCGGACAGGTATAAGACGTAAACGAAGCACCTCACACCTGGAT
GATACATGCTCAGATGAAGTGCAGCTTTGGGGTCCTACAGCAAGAATCTTTGCATCTATCCTAGCCCCGG
GGGTAGCAGCTGCGCAAGCCTTAAGAGAAATTGAGAGACTAGCCTGTTGGTCCGTTAAACAGGCTAACTT
GACAACATCACTCCTCGGGGACTTATTGGATGATGTCACGAGTATTCGACACGCGGTCCTGCAGAACCGA
GCGGCTATTGACTTCTTGCTCCTAGCTCACGGCCATGGCTGTGAGGACGTTGCCGGAATGTGCTGTTTCA
ATTTGAGTGATCACAGTGAGTCTATACAGAAGAAGTTCCAGCTAATGAAGGAACATGTCAATAAGATCGG
CGTGGACAGCGACCCAATTGGAAGTTGGCTGCGAGGACTATTCGGGGGAATAGGAGAATGGGCCGTTCAT
TTGCTGAAAGGACTGCTTTTGGGGCTTGTAGTTATTTTGTTGCTAGTAGTGTGCCTGCCTTGCCTTTTGC
AAATCGTATGCGGTAACATCAGAAAGATGATTAATAACTCCATCAGCTACCACACGGAATATAAGAAGCT
GCAAAAGGCCTGTGGGCAGCCTGAAAGCAGAATAGTATAAGGCAGTACATGGGTGGTGGTATAGCGCTTG
CGAGTCCATCGAGGAAGGCAGGAAAGACAGCTATTGGTAATTGTGAAATACGCTTTTGTCTGTGTGCTGC
AGGAGCTGAGCTGACTCTGCTGGTGGCCTCGCGTACCACTGTGGCATCGGCGGCCGCGTTTATCACAAGT
TTGTACAAAAAAGCTGAACGAGAAACGTAAAATGATATAAATATCAATATATTAAATTAGATTTTGCATA
AAAAACAGACTACATAATACTGTAAAACACAACATATCCAGTCACTATGGCGGCCGCATTAGGCACCCCA
GGCTTTACACTTTATGCTTCCGGCTCGTATAATGTGTGGATTTTGAGTTAGGATCCGTCGAGATTTTCAG
GAGCTAAGGAAGCTAAAATGGAGAAAAAAATCACTGGATATACCACCGTTGATATATCCCAATGGCATCG
TAAAGAACATTTTGAGGCATTTCAGTCAGTTGCTCAATGTACCTATAACCAGACCGTTCAGCTGGATATT
ACGGCCTTTTTAAAGACCGTAAAGAAAAATAAGCACAAGTTTTATCCGGCCTTTATTCACATTCTTGCCC
GCCTGATGAATGCTCATCCGGAATTCCGTATGGCAATGAAAGACGGTGAGCTGGTGATATGGGATAGTGT
TCACCCTTGTTACACCGTTTTCCATGAGCAAACTGAAACGTTTTCATCGCTCTGGAGTGAATACCACGAC
GATTTCCGGCAGTTTCTACACATATATTCGCAAGATGTGGCGTGTTACGGTGAAAACCTGGCCTATTTCC
CTAAAGGGTTTATTGAGAATATGTTTTTCGTCTCAGCCAATCCCTGGGTGAGTTTCACCAGTTTTGATTT
AAACGTGGCCAATATGGACAACTTCTTCGCCCCCGTTTTCACCATGGGCAAATATTATACGCAAGGCGAC
AAGGTGCTGATGCCGCTGGCGATTCAGGTTCATCATGCCGTTTGTGATGGCTTCCATGTCGGCAGAATGC
TTAATGAATTACAACAGTACTGCGATGAGTGGCAGGGCGGGGCGTAAACGCGTGGATCCGGCTTACTAAA
AGCCAGATAACAGTATGCGTATTTGCGCGCTGATTTTTGCGGTATAAGAATATATACTGATATGTATACC
CGAAGTATGTCAAAAAGAGGTATGCTATGAAGCAGCGTATTACAGTGACAGTTGACAGCGACAGCTATCA
GTTGCTCAAGGCATATATGATGTCAATATCTCCGGTCTGGTAAGCACAACCATGCAGAATGAAGCCCGTC
GTCTGCGTGCCGAACGCTGGAAAGCGGAAAATCAGGAAGGGATGGCTGAGGTCGCCCGGTTTATTGAAAT
GAACGGCTCTTTTGCTGACGAGAACAGGGGCTGGTGAAATGCAGTTTAAGGTTTACACCTATAAAAGAGA
GAGCCGTTATCGTCTGTTTGTGGATGTACAGAGTGATATTATTGACACGCCCGGGCGACGGATGGTGATC
CCCCTGGCCAGTGCACGTCTGCTGTCAGATAAAGTCTCCCGTGAACTTTACCCGGTGGTGCATATCGGGG
ATGAAAGCTGGCGCATGATGACCACCGATATGGCCAGTGTGCCGGTCTCCGTTATCGGGGAAGAAGTGGC
TGATCTCAGCCACCGCGAAAATGACATCAAAAACGCCATTAACCTGATGTTCTGGGGAATATAAATGTCA
GGCTCCCTTATACACAGCCAGTCTGCAGGTCGACCATAGTGACTGGATATGTTGTGTTTTACAGTATTAT
GTAGTCTGTTTTTTATGCAAAATCTAATTTAATATATTGATATTTATATCATTTTACGTTTCTCGTTCAG
CTTTCTTGTACAAAGTGGTGATAAACTTAATTAAATTTAAATATCGATGCGATGTACGGGCCAGATATAC
GCGTATCTGAGGGGACTAGGGTGTGTTTAGGCGAAAAGCGGGGCTTCGGTTGTACGCGGTTAGGAGTCCC
CTCAGGATATAGTAGTTTCGCTTTTGCATAGGGAGGGGGAAATGTAGTCTTATGCAATACTCTTGTAGTC
TTGCAACATGGTAACGATGAGTTAGCAACATGCCTTACAAGGAGAGAAAAAGCACCGTGCATGCCGATTG
GTGGAAGTAAGGTGGTACGATCGTGCCTTATTAGGAAGGCAACAGACGGGTCTGACATGGATTGGACGAA
CCACTGAATTCCGCATTGCAGAGATATTGTATTTAAGTGCCTAGCTCGATACAATAAACGCCATTTGACC
ATTCACCACATTGGTGTGCACCTGGGTTGATGGCCGGACCGTTGATTCCCTGACGACTACGAGCACCTGC
ATGAAGCAGAAGGCTTCATTTGGTGACCCCGACGTGATAGTTAGGGAATAGTGGTCGGCCACAGACGGCG
TGGCGATCCTGTCTCCATCCGTCTCGTCTATCGGGAGGCGAGTTCGATGACCCTGGTGGAGGGGGCTGCG
GCTTAGGGAGGCAGAAGCTGAGTACCGTCGGAGGGGATCCACAGGACGGGTGTGGTCGCCATGATCGCGT
AGTCGATAGTGGCTCCAAGTAGCGAAGCGAGCAGGACTGGGCGGCGGCCAAAGCGGTCGGACAGTGCTCC
GAGAACGGGTGCGCATAGAAATTGCATCAACGCATATAGCGCTAGCAGCACGCCATAGTGACTGGCGATG
CTGTCGGAATGGACGATATCCCGCAAGAGGCCCGGCAGTACCGGCATAACCAAGCCTATGCCTACAGCAT
CCAGGGTGACGGTGCCGAGGATGACGATGAGCGCATTGTTAGATTTCATACACGGTGCCTGACTGCGTTA
GCAATTTAACTGTGATAAACTACCGCATTAAAGCTCCAAGCTTGGCTGTTTCCTGTGTGAAATTGTTATC
CGCTCACAATTCCACACATTATACGAGCCGGAAGCATAAAGTGTAAAGCCTGGGGTGCCTAATGAGTGAG
AATTCTTGAAGACGAAAGGGCCTCGTGATACGCCTATTTTTATAGGTTAATGTCATGATAATAATGGTTT
CTTAGACGTCAGGTGGCACTTTTCGGGGAAATGTGCGCGGAACCCCTATTTGTTTATTTTTCTAAATACA
TTCAAATATGTATCCGCTCATGAGACAATAACCCTGATAAATGCTTCAATAATATTGAAAAAGGAAGAGT
ATGAGTATTCAACATTTCCGTGTCGCCCTTATTCCCTTTTTTGCGGCATTTTGCCTTCCTGTTTTTGCTC
ACCCAGAAACGCTGGTGAAAGTAAAAGATGCTGAAGATCAGTTGGGTGCACGAGTGGGTTACATCGAACT
GGATCTCAACAGCGGTAAGATCCTTGAGAGTTTTCGCCCCGAAGAACGTTTTCCAATGATGAGCACTTTT
AAAGTTCTGCTATGTGGCGCGGTATTATCCCGTGTTGACGCCGGGCAAGAGCAACTCGGTCGCCGCATAC
ACTATTCTCAGAATGACTTGGTTGAGTACTCACCAGTCACAGAAAAGCATCTTACGGATGGCATGACAGT
AAGAGAATTATGCAGTGCTGCCATAACCATGAGTGATAACACTGCGGCCAACTTACTTCTGACAACGATC
GGAGGACCGAAGGAGCTAACCGCTTTTTTGCACAACATGGGGGATCATGTAACTCGCCTTGATCGTTGGG
AACCGGAGCTGAATGAAGCCATACCAAACGACGAGCGTGACACCACGATGCCTGCAGCAATGGCAACAAC
GTTGCGCAAACTATTAACTGGCGAACTACTTACTCTAGCTTCCCGGCAACAATTAATAGACTGGATGGAG
GCGGATAAAGTTGCAGGACCACTTCTGCGCTCGGCCCTTCCGGCTGGCTGGTTTATTGCTGATAAATCTG
GAGCCGGTGAGCGTGGGTCTCGCGGTATCATTGCAGCACTGGGGCCAGATGGTAAGCCCTCCCGTATCGT
AGTTATCTACACGACGGGGAGTCAGGCAACTATGGATGAACGAAATAGACAGATCGCTGAGATAGGTGCC
TCACTGATTAAGCATTGGTAACTGTCAGACCAAGTTTACTCATATATACTTTAGATTGATTTAAAACTTC
ATTTTTAATTTAAAAGGATCTAGGTGAAGATCCTTTTTGATAATCTCATGACCAAAATCCCTTAACGTGA
GTTTTCGTTCCACTGAGCGTCAGACCCCGTAGAAAAGATCAAAGGATCTTCTTGAGATCCTTTTTTTCTG
CGCGTAATCTGCTGCTTGCAAACAAAAAAACCACCGCTACCAGCGGTGGTTTGTTTGCCGGATCAAGAGC
TACCAACTCTTTTTCCGAAGGTAACTGGCTTCAGCAGAGCGCAGATACCAAATACTGTCCTTCTAGTGTA
GCCGTAGTTAGGCCACCACTTCAAGAACTCTGTAGCACCGCCTACATACCTCGCTCTGCTAATCCTGTTA
CCAGTGGCTGCTGCCAGTGGCGATAAGTCGTGTCTTACCGGGTTGGACTCAAGACGATAGTTACCGGATA
AGGCGCAGCGGTCGGGCTGAACGGGGGGTTCGTGCACACAGCCCAGCTTGGAGCGAACGACCTACACCGA
ACTGAGATACCTACAGCGTGAGCTATGAGAAAGCGCCACGCTTCCCGAAGGGAGAAAGGCGGACAGGTAT
CCGGTAAGCGGCAGGGTCGGAACAGGAGAGCGCACGAGGGAGCTTCCAGGGGGAAACGCCTGGTATCTTT
ATAGTCCTGTCGGGTTTCGCCACCTCTGACTTGAGCGTCGATTTTTGTGATGCTCGTCAGGGGGGCGGAG
CCTATGGAAAAACGCCAGCAACGCGGCCTTTTTACGGTTCCTGGCCTTTTGCTGGCCTTTTGCTCACATG
TTCTTTCCTGCGTTATCCCCTGATTCTGTGGATAACCGTATTACCGCCTTTGAGTGAGCTGATACCGCTC
GCCGCAGCCGAACGACCGAGCGCAGCGAGTCAGTGAGCGAGGAAGCGGAAGAGCGCCTGATGCGGTATTT
TCTCCTTACGCATCTGTGCGGTATTTCACACCGCATATGGTGCACTCTCAGTACAATCTGCTCTGATGCC
GCATAGTTAAGCCAGTATACACTCCGCTATCGCTACGTGACTGGGTCATGGCTGCGCCCCGACACCCGCC
AACACCCGCTGACGCGCCCTGACGGGCTTGTCTGCTCCCGGCATCCGCTTACAGACAAGCTGTGACCGTC
TCCGGGAGCTGCATGTGTCAGAGGTTTTCACCGTCATCACCGAAACGCGCGAGGCAGCTGCGGTAAAGCT
CATCAGCGTGGTCGTGAAGCGATTCACAGATGTCTGCCTGTTCATCCGCGTCCAGCTCGTTGAGTTTCTC
CAGAAGCGTTAATGTCTGGCTTCTGATAAAGCGGGCCATGTTAAGGGCGGTTTTTTCCTGTTTGGTCACT
GATGCCTCCGTGTAAGGAGGATTTCTGTTCATGGGGGTAATGATACCGATGAAACGAGAGAGGATGCTCA
CGATACGGGTTACTGATGATGAACATGCCCGGTTACTGGAACGTTGTGAGGGTAAACAACTGGCGGTATG
GATGCGGCGGGACCAGAGAAAAATCACTCAGGGTCAATGCCAGCGCTTCGTTAATACAGATGTAGGTGTT
CCACAGGGTAGCCAGCAGCATCCTGCGATGCAGATCCGGAACATAATGGTGCAGGGCGCTGACTTCCGCG
TTTCCAGACTTTACGAAACACGGAAACCGAAGACCATTCATGTTGTTGCTCAGGTCGCAGACGTTTTGCA
GCAGCAGTCGCTTCACGTTCGCTCGCGTATCGGTGATTCATTCTGCTAACCAGTAAGGCAACCCCGCCAG
CCTAGCCGGGTCCTCAACGACAGGAGCACGATCATGCGCACCCGTGGCCAGGACCCAACGCTGCCCGAGA
TGCGCCGCGTGCGGCTGCTGGAGATGGCGGACGCGATGGATATGTTCTGCCAAGGGTTGGTTTGCGCATT
CACAGTTCTCCGCAAGAATTGATTGGCTCCAATTCTTGGAGTGGTGAATCCGTTAGCGAGGTGCCGCCGG
CTTCCATTCAGGTCGAGGTGGCCCGGCTCCATGCACCGCGACGCAACGCGGGGAGGCAGACAAGGTATAG
GGCGGCGATGCGATGTACGGGCCAGATATACGCGTATCTGAGGGGACTAGGGTGTGTTTAGGCGAAAAGC
GGGGCTTCGGTTGTACGCGGTTAGGAGTCCCCTCAGGATATAGTAGTTTCGCTTTTGCATAGGGAGGGGG
A
Features (pLannotate 1.2.2; 26 found; start..end, strand, type, name):
      1..262     +  promoter       RSV promoter: Rous sarcoma virus enhancer/promoter
    284..358     +  ncRNA          RSV PBS: Accession: RF00467 - Rous sarcoma virus (RSV) primer binding site (PBS)
    601..2709    +  CDS            gag: GAG_RSVSB - Experimental evidence at protein level: Swiss-Prot protein existence level 1. [Protease p15]: Aspartyl protease that mediates proteolytic cleavages of Gag and Gag-Pol polyproteins during or shortly after the release of the virion from the plasma membrane. Cleavages take place as an ordered, step-wise cascade to yield mature proteins. This process is called maturation. Displays maximal activity during the budding process just prior to particle release from the cell. From Rous sarcoma virus (strain Schmidt-Ruppin B) (RSV-SRB).
   2697..5414    +  CDS            gag-pol (fragment): POL_RSVSB - Experimental evidence at protein level: Swiss-Prot protein existence level 1. [Integrase]: Catalyzes viral DNA integration into the host chromosome, by performing a series of DNA cutting and joining reactions (PubMed:9218451). This recombination event is an essential step in the viral replication cycle. Has a strong preference for using the 3'-OH at the viral DNA end as a nucleophile. From Rous sarcoma virus (strain Schmidt-Ruppin B) (RSV-SRB).
   5299..7107    +  CDS            env: ENV_RSVSA - Experimental evidence at protein level: Swiss-Prot protein existence level 1. The transmembrane protein (TM) acts as a class I viral fusion protein. Under the current model, the protein has at least 3 conformational states: pre-fusion native state, pre-hairpin intermediate state, and post-fusion hairpin state. During viral and target cell membrane fusion, the coiled coil regions (heptad repeats) assume a trimer-of-hairpins structure, positioning the fusion peptide in close proximity to the C-terminal region of the ectodomain. The formation of this structure appears to drive apposit
   7275..7399    +  protein_bind   attR1: mutant version of attR; recombination site for the Gateway® LR reaction LR Clonase™
   7424..7454    +  promoter       lac UV5 promoter: E. coli lac promoter with an "up" mutation
   7478..7507    +  promoter       cat promoter (fragment): promoter of the E. coli cat gene encoding chloramphenicol acetyltransferase
   7508..8167    +  CDS            CmR: chloramphenicol acetyltransferase; cat; confers resistance to chloramphenicol
   8346..8504    +  CDS            ccdA (fragment): CCDA_ECO57 - Also known as H, letA. Experimental evidence at protein level: Swiss-Prot protein existence level 1. Antitoxin component of a type II toxin-antitoxin (TA) system which inhibits the post-segregational killing (PSK) of plasmid-free cells, also referred to as a plasmid addiction system. Binds to and blocks the activity of CcdB; will also remove bound CcdB protein from the CcdB-GyrA complex by forming a CcdA-CcdB complex, a process termed rejuvenation. Functions as a transcriptional corepressor for the ccdAB operon, repression also requires CcdB (By similarity). From Escherichia coli
   8509..8811    +  CDS            ccdB: CCDB_ECOLI - Also known as G, letB, letD. Experimental evidence at protein level: Swiss-Prot protein existence level 1. Toxic component of a type II toxin-antitoxin (TA) system, functioning in plasmid maintainence. Responsible for the post- segregational killing (PSK) of plasmid-free cells, also referred to as a plasmid addiction system. Half-life of over 2 hours. Cell killing by CcdB is accompanied by filamentation, defects in chromosome and plasmid segregation, defects in cell division, formation of anucleate cells, decreased DNA synthesis and plasmid loss. Interferes with the activity of DN
   8855..8979    -  protein_bind   attR2: mutant version of attR; recombination site for the Gateway® LR reaction LR Clonase™
   9011..9105    +  ncRNA          Retro dr1: Accession: RF00214 - Retrovirus direct repeat 1 (dr1)
   9141..9402    +  promoter       RSV promoter: Rous sarcoma virus enhancer/promoter
   9424..9498    +  ncRNA          RSV PBS: Accession: RF00467 - Rous sarcoma virus (RSV) primer binding site (PBS)
   9625..9919    -  CDS            TcR (fragment): tetracycline efflux protein; tet; confers resistance to tetracycline
  10001..10023   -  protein_bind   lac operator (fragment): The lac repressor binds to the lac operator to inhibit transcription in E. coli. This inhibition can be relieved by adding lactose or isopropyl-β-D-thiogalactopyranoside (IPTG). lac repressor encoded by lacI
  10027..10057   -  promoter       lac UV5 promoter: E. coli lac promoter with an "up" mutation
  10186..10290   +  promoter       AmpR promoter: bla
  10291..11151   +  CDS            AmpR: β-lactamase; bla; confers resistance to ampicillin, carbenicillin, and related antibiotics
  11322..11910   +  rep_origin     ori: high-copy-number ColE1/pMB1/pBR322/pUC origin of replication
  12096..12236   -  misc_feature   bom: basis of mobility region from pBR322
  12338..12529   -  CDS            rop: Rop protein, which maintains plasmids at low copy number; rop
  12546..12926   +  CDS            YPB1_ECOLX: Protein predicted: Swiss-Prot protein existence level 4. From Escherichia coli.
  13168..13237   -  CDS            TcR (fragment): tetracycline efflux protein; tet; confers resistance to tetracycline
  13242..13336   +  ncRNA          Retro dr1: Accession: RF00214 - Retrovirus direct repeat 1 (dr1)
