[The description below was written by a language model from this plasmid's Addgene catalogue record and pLannotate feature annotations shown in this document.]
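Description:
RCASBP-Y DV is a Gateway destination version of the RCASBP-Y retroviral vector, a replication-competent avian retrovirus derived from Rous sarcoma virus and carried in a pBR322-type bacterial plasmid. The annotated proviral portion contains the RSV enhancer/promoter sequences of the two long terminal repeats, each followed by a primer binding site, flanking intact gag, gag-pol and env reading frames. Because the provirus encodes all of its own structural and enzymatic proteins, it needs no helper functions to produce infectious particles in permissive cells. The env match is to a Schmidt-Ruppin A sequence, but the record does not explicitly state the envelope subgroup. Retroviral direct repeat (dr1) elements are also annotated, one of them just downstream of the cargo position.

The cargo site lies after env, where src sits in the parental virus. A Gateway reading frame cassette of about 2.2 kb was inserted there by blunt cloning into a PmeI site, which was destroyed in the process. The cassette consists of attR1 and attR2 sites bracketing a chloramphenicol resistance gene and the ccdB toxin gene. An LR recombination with an attL-flanked entry clone replaces this cassette with the gene of interest. Loss of ccdB then provides counter-selection in ordinary E. coli strains, whereas the empty destination vector must be maintained in a ccdB-tolerant strain such as DB3.1.

The bacterial backbone provides ampicillin resistance, a ColE1/pMB1 origin with rop and bom (consistent with the listed low copy number) and remnants of the tetracycline resistance gene. Dual chloramphenicol and ampicillin selection maintains the cassette. The sequenced plasmid is about 13.4 kb. The vector was designed for rapid transfer of cDNAs into RCAS for functional genomic analyses.
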