Addgene plasmid #11478: RCASBP-Y DV
Depositing lab: William Pavan. Depositing organization: National Human Genome Research Institute (NHGRI). Publication: Generation of RCAS vectors useful for functional genomic analyses. Loftus SK, Larson DM, Watkins-Chow D, Church DM, Pavan WJ. DNA Res. 2001 Oct 31. 8(5):221-6. 10.1093/dnares/8.5.221 PubMed 11759842.
Backbone
  Vector backbone: RCASBP-Y
  Backbone size w/o insert (bp): 11600
  Vector type: Retroviral
Growth in bacteria
  Bacterial resistance: Chloramphenicol and Ampicillin, 25 & 100 μg/mL
  Growth temperature: 37°C
  Growth strain: DB3.1
  Growth instructions: Db3.1 cells due to presence of ccdB gene
  Copy number: Low Copy
Gene/Insert
  Gene/Insert name: Gateway ccdB reading frame cassette
  Insert size (bp): 2200
  Cloning method: Restriction Enzyme; 5′ cloning site PmeI (destroyed during cloning); 3′ cloning site PmeI (destroyed during cloning)
  Sequencing primers: 5′ gagctgagctgactctgctggtggc; 3′ cagatacgcgtatatctggc
Terms and licenses: Academic/Nonprofit Terms; Industry Terms: Not Available to Industry
How to cite: RCASBP-Y DV was a gift from William Pavan (Addgene plasmid # 11478 ; http://n2t.net/addgene:11478 ; RRID:Addgene_11478)
