>Addgene plasmid #11478 | RCASBP-Y DV | addgene partial sequence | sequence record 18247 | RCAS-F 5'-ACATGGGTGGTGGTATAGCGCTTGCG-3'
TGTGAAATACGCTTTTGTCTGTGTGCTGCAGGAGCTGAGCTGACTCTGCTGGTGGCCTCGCGTACCACTG
TGGCATCGGCGGCCGCGTTTATCACAAGTTTGTACAAAAAAGCTGAACGAGAAACGTAAAATGATATAAA
TATCAATATATTAAATTAGATTTTGCATAAAAAACAGACTACATAATACTGTAAAACACAACATATCCAG
TCACTATGGCGGCCGCATTAGGCACCCCAGGCTTTACACTTTATGCTTCCGGCTCGTATAATGTGTGGAT
TTTGAGTTAGGATCCGTCGAGATTTTCAGGAGCTAAGGAAGCTAAAATGGAGAAAAAAATCACTGGATAT
ACCACCGTTGATATATCCCAATGGCATCGTAAAGAACATTTTGAGGCATTTCAGTCAGTTGCTCAATGTA
CCTATAACCAGACCGTTCAGCTGGATATTACGGCCTTTTTAAAGACCGTAAAGAAAAATAAGCACAAGTT
TTATCCGGCCTTTATTCACATTCTTGCCCGCCTGATGAATGCTCATCCGGAATTCCGTATGGCAATGAAA
GACGGTGAGCTGGTGATATGGGATAGTGTTCACCCTTGTTACACCGTTTTCCATGAGCAAACTGAAACGT
TTTCATCGCTCTGGAGTGAATACCAC
